>Addgene plasmid #145020 | TFORF3544 | depositor full sequence | sequence record 287174 | Full Sequence
TTAATGTAGTCTTATGCAATACTCTTGTAGTCTTGCAACATGGTAACGATGAGTTAGCAACATGCCTTAC
AAGGAGAGAAAAAGCACCGTGCATGCCGATTGGTGGAAGTAAGGTGGTACGATCGTGCCTTATTAGGAAG
GCAACAGACGGGTCTGACATGGATTGGACGAACCACTGAATTGCCGCATTGCAGAGATATTGTATTTAAG
TGCCTAGCTCGATACATAAACGGGTCTCTCTGGTTAGACCAGATCTGAGCCTGGGAGCTCTCTGGCTAAC
TAGGGAACCCACTGCTTAAGCCTCAATAAAGCTTGCCTTGAGTGCTTCAAGTAGTGTGTGCCCGTCTGTT
GTGTGACTCTGGTAACTAGAGATCCCTCAGACCCTTTTAGTCAGTGTGGAAAATCTCTAGCAGTGGCGCC
CGAACAGGGACTTGAAAGCGAAAGGGAAACCAGAGGAGCTCTCTCGACGCAGGACTCGGCTTGCTGAAGC
GCGCACGGCAAGAGGCGAGGGGCGGCGACTGGTGAGTACGCCAAAAATTTTGACTAGCGGAGGCTAGAAG
GAGAGAGATGGGTGCGAGAGCGTCAGTATTAAGCGGGGGAGAATTAGATCGCGATGGGAAAAAATTCGGT
TAAGGCCAGGGGGAAAGAAAAAATATAAATTAAAACATATAGTATGGGCAAGCAGGGAGCTAGAACGATT
CGCAGTTAATCCTGGCCTGTTAGAAACATCAGAAGGCTGTAGACAAATACTGGGACAGCTACAACCATCC
CTTCAGACAGGATCAGAAGAACTTAGATCATTATATAATACAGTAGCAACCCTCTATTGTGTGCATCAAA
GGATAGAGATAAAAGACACCAAGGAAGCTTTAGACAAGATAGAGGAAGAGCAAAACAAAAGTAAGACCAC
CGCACAGCAAGCGGCCGCTGATCTTCAGACCTGGAGGAGGAGATATGAGGGACAATTGGAGAAGTGAATT
ATATAAATATAAAGTAGTAAAAATTGAACCATTAGGAGTAGCACCCACCAAGGCAAAGAGAAGAGTGGTG
CAGAGAGAAAAAAGAGCAGTGGGAATAGGAGCTTTGTTCCTTGGGTTCTTGGGAGCAGCAGGAAGCACTA
TGGGCGCAGCGTCAATGACGCTGACGGTACAGGCCAGACAATTATTGTCTGGTATAGTGCAGCAGCAGAA
CAATTTGCTGAGGGCTATTGAGGCGCAACAGCATCTGTTGCAACTCACAGTCTGGGGCATCAAGCAGCTC
CAGGCAAGAATCCTGGCTGTGGAAAGATACCTAAAGGATCAACAGCTCCTGGGGATTTGGGGTTGCTCTG
GAAAACTCATTTGCACCACTGCTGTGCCTTGGAATGCTAGTTGGAGTAATAAATCTCTGGAACAGATTTG
GAATCACACGACCTGGATGGAGTGGGACAGAGAAATTAACAATTACACAAGCTTAATACACTCCTTAATT
GAAGAATCGCAAAACCAGCAAGAAAAGAATGAACAAGAATTATTGGAATTAGATAAATGGGCAAGTTTGT
GGAATTGGTTTAACATAACAAATTGGCTGTGGTATATAAAATTATTCATAATGATAGTAGGAGGCTTGGT
AGGTTTAAGAATAGTTTTTGCTGTACTTTCTATAGTGAATAGAGTTAGGCAGGGATATTCACCATTATCG
TTTCAGACCCACCTCCCAACCCCGAGGGGACCCATGCATTGCATCTCAATTAGTCAGCAACCAGGTGTGG
AAAGTCCCCAGGCTCCCCAGCAGGCAGAAGTATGCAAAGCATGCGTCTCAATTAGTCAGCAACCATAGTC
CCGCCCCTAACTCCGCCCATCCCGCCCCTAACTCCGCCCAGTTCCGCCCATTCTCCGCCCCATGGCTGAC
TAATTTTTTTTATTTATGCAGAGGCCGAGGCCGCCTCGGCCTCTGAGCTATTCCAGAAGTAGTGAGGAGG
CTTTTTTGGAGGCCTAGGCTTTTGCAAAAAGCTTTCTAGAGGTACCACCGGAGCTTACCATGACCGAGTA
CAAGCCCACGGTGCGCCTCGCCACCCGCGACGACGTCCCCAGGGCCGTACGCACCCTCGCCGCCGCGTTC
GCCGACTACCCCGCCACGCGCCACACCGTCGATCCGGACCGCCACATCGAGCGGGTCACCGAGCTGCAAG
AACTCTTCCTCACGCGCGTCGGGCTCGACATCGGCAAGGTGTGGGTCGCGGACGACGGCGCCGCCGTGGC
GGTCTGGACCACGCCGGAGAGCGTCGAAGCGGGGGCGGTGTTCGCCGAGATCGGCCCGCGCATGGCCGAG
TTGAGCGGTTCCCGGCTGGCCGCGCAGCAACAGATGGAAGGCCTCCTGGCGCCGCACCGGCCCAAGGAGC
CCGCGTGGTTCCTGGCCACCGTCGGCGTCTCGCCCGACCACCAGGGCAAGGGTCTGGGCAGCGCCGTCGT
GCTCCCCGGAGTGGAGGCGGCCGAGCGCGCCGGGGTGCCCGCCTTCCTGGAGACCTCCGCGCCCCGCAAC
CTCCCCTTCTACGAGCGGCTCGGCTTCACCGTCACCGCCGACGTCGAGGTGCCCGAAGGACCGCGCACCT
GGTGCATGACCCGCAAGCCCGGTGCCAGTTAACGAATTCTAGATCTTGAGACAAATGGCAGTATTCATCC
ACAATTTTAAAAGAAAAGGGGGGATTGGGGGGTACAGTGCAGGGGAAAGAATAGTAGACATAATAGCAAC
AGACATACAAACTAAAGAATTACAAAAACAAATTACAAAAATTCAAAATTTTCGGGTTTATTACAGGGAC
AGCAGAGATCCACTTTGGCGCCGGCTCGAGGCCTGCAGGTGCAAAGATGGATAAAGTTTTAAACAGAGAG
GAATCTTTGCAGCTAATGGACCTTCTAGGTCTTGAAAGGAGTGGGAATTGGCTCCGGTGCCCGTCAGTGG
GCAGAGCGCACATCGCCCACAGTCCCCGAGAAGTTGGGGGGAGGGGTCGGCAATTGAACCGGTGCCTAGA
GAAGGTGGCGCGGGGTAAACTGGGAAAGTGATGTCGTGTACTGGCTCCGCCTTTTTCCCGAGGGTGGGGG
AGAACCGTATATAAGTGCAGTAGTCGCCGTGAACGTTCTTTTTCGCAACGGGTTTGCCGCCAGAACACAG
GTAAGTGCCGTGTGTGGTTCCCGCGGGCCTGGCCTCTTTACGGGTTATGGCCCTTGCGTGCCTTGAATTA
CTTCCACCTGGCTGCAGTACGTGATTCTTGATCCCGAGCTTCGGGTTGGAAGTGGGTGGGAGAGTTCGAG
GCCTTGCGCTTAAGGAGCCCCTTCGCCTCGTGCTTGAGTTGAGGCCTGGCCTGGGCGCTGGGGCCGCCGC
GTGCGAATCTGGTGGCACCTTCGCGCCTGTCTCGCTGCTTTCGATAAGTCTCTAGCCATTTAAAATTTTT
GATGACCTGCTGCGACGCTTTTTTTCTGGCAAGATAGTCTTGTAAATGCGGGCCAAGATCTGCACACTGG
TATTTCGGTTTTTGGGGCCGCGGGCGGCGACGGGGCCCGTGCGTCCCAGCGCACATGTTCGGCGAGGCGG
GGCCTGCGAGCGCGGCCACCGAGAATCGGACGGGGGTAGTCTCAAGCTGGCCGGCCTGCTCTGGTGCCTG
GCCTCGCGCCGCCGTGTATCGCCCCGCCCTGGGCGGCAAGGCTGGCCCGGTCGGCACCAGTTGCGTGAGC
GGAAAGATGGCCGCTTCCCGGCCCTGCTGCAGGGAGCTCAAAATGGAGGACGCGGCGCTCGGGAGAGCGG
GCGGGTGAGTCACCCACACAAAGGAAAAGGGCCTTTCCGTCCTCAGCCGTCGCTTCATGTGACTCCACGG
AGTACCGGGCGCCGTCCAGGCACCTCGATTAGTTCTCGAGCTTTTGGAGTACGTCGTCTTTAGGTTGGGG
GGAGGGGTTTTATGCGATGGAGTTTCCCCACACTGAGTGGGTGGAGACTGAAGTTAGGCCAGCTTGGCAC
TTGATGTAATTCTCCTTGGAATTTGCCCTTTTTGAGTTTGGATCTTGGTTCATTCTCAAGCCTCAGACAG
TGGTTCAAAGTTTTTTTCTTCCATTTCAGGTGTCGTGAGGCTAGCATCGATTGATCAACAAGTTTGTACA
AAAAAGTTGGCATGAGCAAGCCAGCCGGATCAACAAGCCGCATTTTAGATATCCCCTGCAAAGTGTGTGG
CGACCGCAGCTCGGGGAAGCACTACGGGGTCTACGCCTGCGACGGCTGCTCAGGTTTTTTCAAACGGAGC
ATCCGAAGGAATAGGACCTATGTCTGCAAATCTGGAAACCAGGGAGGCTGTCCGGTGGACAAGACGCACA
GAAACCAGTGCAGGGCGTGTCGGCTGAAGAAGTGTTTGGAAGTCAACATGAACAAAGACGCCGTGCAGCA
CGAGCGGGGGCCTCGGACGTCCACCATCCGCAAGCAAGTGGCCCTCTACTTCCGTGGACACAAGGAGGAG
AACGGGGCCGCCGCGCACTTTCCCTCGGCGGCGCTCCCTGCGCCGGCCTTCTTCACCGCGGTCACGCAGC
TGGAGCCGCACGGCCTGGAGCTGGCCGCGGTGTCCACCACTCCAGAGCGGCAGACCCTCGTGAGCCTGGC
TCAGCCCACGCCCAAGTACCCCCATGAAGTGAATGGGACCCCAATGTATCTCTATGAAGTGGCCACGGAG
TCGGTGTGTGAATCAGCTGCCAGACTTCTCTTCATGAGCATCAAGTGGGCTAAGAGTGTGCCAGCCTTCT
CCACGCTGTCTTTGCAAGACCAGCTGATGCTTTTGGAAGATGCTTGGAGAGAACTGTTTGTTCTAGGAAT
AGCACAATGGGCCATTCCGGTTGATGCTAACACTCTACTGGCTGTATCTGGCATGAACGGTGACAACACA
GATTCCCAGAAGCTGAACAAGATCATATCTGAAATACAGGCTTTACAAGAGGTGGTGGCTCGATTTAGAC
AACTCCGGTTAGATGCTACTGAATTTGCCTGTCTAAAATGCATCGTCACTTTCAAAGCCGTTCCTACACA
TAGTGGTTCTGAACTGAGAAGTTTCCGGAATGCTGCCGCCATTGCAGCCCTTCAAGATGAGGCTCAGCTA
ACGCTCAACAGCTACATCCATACCAGATATCCCACTCAACCCTGTCGCTTTGGAAAACTCCTGTTGCTTT
TGCCAGCTTTACGTTCTATTAGCCCATCAACTATAGAAGAAGTGTTTTTCAAAAAAACCATCGGCAATGT
GCCAATTACAAGACTGCTTTCAGATATGTACAAATCCAGTGATATCTACCCAACTTTCTTGTACAAAGTG
GTTGATATCGGTAAGCCTATCCCTAACCCTCTCCTCGGTCTCGATTCTACGTAGTAATGAACTAGTCCGT
AACTTGAAAGTATTTCGATTTCTTGGCTTTATATATCTTGTGGAAAGGACGATAACCCGGGTCGACAGGC
TACGGGACGCGTTAAGTCGACAATCAACCTCTGGATTACAAAATTTGTGAAAGATTGACTGGTATTCTTA
ACTATGTTGCTCCTTTTACGCTATGTGGATACGCTGCTTTAATGCCTTTGTATCATGCTATTGCTTCCCG
TATGGCTTTCATTTTCTCCTCCTTGTATAAATCCTGGTTGCTGTCTCTTTATGAGGAGTTGTGGCCCGTT
GTCAGGCAACGTGGCGTGGTGTGCACTGTGTTTGCTGACGCAACCCCCACTGGTTGGGGCATTGCCACCA
CCTGTCAGCTCCTTTCCGGGACTTTCGCTTTCCCCCTCCCTATTGCCACGGCGGAACTCATCGCCGCCTG
CCTTGCCCGCTGCTGGACAGGGGCTCGGCTGTTGGGCACTGACAATTCCGTGGTGTTGTCGGGGAAATCA
TCGTCCTTTCCTTGGCTGCTCGCCTGTGTTGCCACCTGGATTCTGCGCGGGACGTCCTTCTGCTACGTCC
CTTCGGCCCTCAATCCAGCGGACCTTCCTTCCCGCGGCCTGCTGCCGGCTCTGCGGCCTCTTCCGCGTCT
TCGCCTTCGCCCTCAGACGAGTCGGATCTCCCTTTGGGCCGCCTCCCCGCGTCGACTTTAAGACCAATGA
CTTACAAGGCAGCTGTAGATCTTAGCCACTTTTTAAAAGAAAAGGGGGGACTGGAAGGGCTAATTCACTC
CCAACGAAGACAAGATCTGCTTTTTGCTTGTACTGGGTCTCTCTGGTTAGACCAGATCTGAGCCTGGGAG
CTCTCTGGCTAACTAGGGAACCCACTGCTTAAGCCTCAATAAAGCTTGCCTTGAGTGCTTCAAGTAGTGT
GTGCCCGTCTGTTGTGTGACTCTGGTAACTAGAGATCCCTCAGACCCTTTTAGTCAGTGTGGAAAATCTC
TAGCAGTACGTATAGTAGTTCATGTCATCTTATTATTCAGTATTTATAACTTGCAAAGAAATGAATATCA
GAGAGTGAGAGGAACTTGTTTATTGCAGCTTATAATGGTTACAAATAAAGCAATAGCATCACAAATTTCA
CAAATAAAGCATTTTTTTCACTGCATTCTAGTTGTGGTTTGTCCAAACTCATCAATGTATCTTATCATGT
CTGGCTCTAGCTATCCCGCCCCTAACTCCGCCCATCCCGCCCCTAACTCCGCCCAGTTCCGCCCATTCTC
CGCCCCATGGCTGACTAATTTTTTTTATTTATGCAGAGGCCGAGGCCGCCTCGGCCTCTGAGCTATTCCA
GAAGTAGTGAGGAGGCTTTTTTGGAGGCCTAGGGACGTACCCAATTCGCCCTATAGTGAGTCGTATTACG
CGCGCTCACTGGCCGTCGTTTTACAACGTCGTGACTGGGAAAACCCTGGCGTTACCCAACTTAATCGCCT
TGCAGCACATCCCCCTTTCGCCAGCTGGCGTAATAGCGAAGAGGCCCGCACCGATCGCCCTTCCCAACAG
TTGCGCAGCCTGAATGGCGAATGGG
[124 nt withheld, positions 6956-7079]
C
[91 nt withheld, positions 7081-7171]
A
[49 nt withheld, positions 7173-7221]
CCTTTGACGTTGGAGTCCACGTTCTTT
[37 nt withheld, positions 7249-7285]
ACCCTATCTCGGTCTATTCTTTTGATTTATAAGGGATTTTGCCGATTTCGGCCTATTGGTTAAAAAATGA
GCTGATTTAACAAAAATTTAACGCGAATTTTAACAAAATATTAACGCTTACAATTTAGGTGGCACTTTTC
GGGGAAATGTGCGCGGAACCCCTATTTGTTTATTTTTCTAAATACATTCAAATATGTATCCGCTCATGAG
ACAATAACCCTGATAAATGCTTCAATAATATTGAAAAAGGAAGAGTATGAGTATTCAACATTTCCGTGTC
GCCCTTATTCCCTTTTTTGCGGCATTTTGCCTTCCTGTTTTTGCTCACCCAGAAACGCTGGTGAAAGTAA
AAGATGCTGAAGATCAGTTGGGTGCACGAGTGGGTTACATCGAACTGGATCTCAACAGCGGTAAGATCCT
TGAGAGTTTTCGCCCCGAAGAACGTTTTCCAATGATGAGCACTTTTAAAGTTCTGCTATGTGGCGCGGTA
TTATCCCGTATTGACGCCGGGCAAGAGCAACTCGGTCGCCGCATACACTATTCTCAGAATGACTTGGTTG
AGTACTCACCAGTCACAGAAAAGCATCTTACGGATGGCATGACAGTAAGAGAATTATGCAGTGCTGCCAT
AACCATGAGTGATAACACTGCGGCCAACTTACTTCTGACAACGATCGGAGGACCGAAGGAGCTAACCGCT
TTTTTGCACAACATGGGGGATCATGTAACTCGCCTTGATCGTTGGGAACCGGAGCTGAATGAAGCCATAC
CAAACGACGAGCGTGACACCACGATGCCTGTAGCAATGGCAACAACGTTGCGCAAACTATTAACTGGCGA
ACTACTTACTCTAGCTTCCCGGCAACAATTAATAGACTGGATGGAGGCGGATAAAGTTGCAGGACCACTT
CTGCGCTCGGCCCTTCCGGCTGGCTGGTTTATTGCTGATAAATCTGGAGCCGGTGAGCGTGGGTCTCGCG
GTATCATTGCAGCACTGGGGCCAGATGGTAAGCCCTCCCGTATCGTAGTTATCTACACGACGGGGAGTCA
GGCAACTATGGATGAACGAAATAGACAGATCGCTGAGATAGGTGCCTCACTGATTAAGCATTGGTAACTG
TCAGACCAAGTTTACTCATATATACTTTAGATTGATTTAAAACTTCATTTTTAATTTAAAAGGATCTAGG
TGAAGATCCTTTTTGATAATCTCATGACCAAAATCCCTTAACGTGAGTTTTCGTTCCACTGAGCGTCAGA
CCCCGTAGAAAAGATCAAAGGATCTTCTTGAGATCCTTTTTTTCTGCGCGTAATCTGCTGCTTGCAAACA
AAAAAACCACCGCTACCAGCGGTGGTTTGTTTGCCGGATCAAGAGCTACCAACTCTTTTTCCGAAGGTAA
CTGGCTTCAGCAGAGCGCAGATACCAAATACTGTTCTTCTAGTGTAGCCGTAGTTAGGCCACCACTTCAA
GAACTCTGTAGCACCGCCTACATACCTCGCTCTGCTAATCCTGTTACCAGTGGCTGCTGCCAGTGGCGAT
AAGTCGTGTCTTACCGGGTTGGACTCAAGACGATAGTTACCGGATAAGGCGCAGCGGTCGGGCTGAACGG
GGGGTTCGTGCACACAGCCCAGCTTGGAGCGAACGACCTACACCGAACTGAGATACCTACAGCGTGAGCT
ATGAGAAAGCGCCACGCTTCCCGAAGGGAGAAAGGCGGACAGGTATCCGGTAAGCGGCAGGGTCGGAACA
GGAGAGCGCACGAGGGAGCTTCCAGGGGGAAACGCCTGGTATCTTTATAGTCCTGTCGGGTTTCGCCACC
TCTGACTTGAGCGTCGATTTTTGTGATGCTCGTCAGGGGGGCGGAGCCTATGGAAAAACGCCAGCAACGC
GGCCTTTTTACGGTTCCTGGCCTTTTGCTGGCCTTTTGCTCACATGTTCTTTCCTGCGTTATCCCCTGAT
TCTGTGGATAACCGTATTACCGCCTTTGAGTGAGCTGATACCGCTCGCCGCAGCCGAACGACCGAGCGCA
GCGAGTCAGTGAGCGAGGAAGCGGAAGAGCGCCCAATACGCAAACCGCCTCTCCCCGCGCGTTGGCCGAT
TCATTAATGCAGCTGGCACGACAGGTTTCCCGACTGGAAAGCGGGCAGTGAGCGCAACGCAATTAATGTG
AGTTAGCTCACTCATTAGGCACCCCAGGCTTTACACTTTATGCTTCCGGCTCGTATGTTGTGTGGAATTG
TGAGCGGATAACAATTTCACACAGGAAACAGCTATGACCATGATTACGCCAAGCGCGCAATTAACCCTCA
CTAAAGGGAACAAAAGCTGGAGCTGCAAGC
Features (pLannotate 1.2.2; 34 found; start..end, strand, type, name):
      5..231     +  promoter       RSV promoter: Rous sarcoma virus enhancer/promoter
    232..412     +  LTR            5' LTR (truncated): truncated 5' long terminal repeat (LTR) from HIV-1
    459..584     +  misc_feature   HIV-1 Ψ: packaging signal of human immunodeficiency virus type 1
    568..931     +  CDS            HIV-1 gag (fragment): gag protein from human immunodeficiency virus 1; gag
   1077..1310    +  misc_feature   RRE: The Rev response element (RRE) of HIV-1 allows for Rev-dependent mRNA export from the nucleus to the cytoplasm.
   1687..1713    +  CDS            Rev (fragment): human immunodeficiency virus 1 (HIV-1) Rev protein; rev; enhances nuclear export of unspliced and incompletely spliced viral mRNAs
   1720..1743    +  promoter       SV40 promoter (fragment): SV40 early promoter
   1744..1815    +  promoter       SV40 promoter (fragment): SV40 enhancer and early promoter
   1839..1974    +  rep_origin     SV40 ori: SV40 origin of replication
   2020..2616    +  CDS            PuroR (fragment): puromycin N-acetyltransferase; pac from Streptomyces; confers resistance to puromycin
   2665..2782    +  misc_feature   cPPT/CTS: central polypurine tract and central termination sequence of HIV-1
   2847..2913    +  CDS            small t antigen (fragment): SV40 (simian virus 40) small t antigen
   2920..4098    +  promoter       EF-1α promoter: strong constitutive promoter for human elongation factor EF-1α
   4119..4136    +  protein_bind   attB1 (fragment): mutant version of attB; core recombination site for the Gateway® BP reaction BP Clonase™
   4142..5296    +  CDS            NR2E1: NR2E1_HUMAN - Also known as TLX. Experimental evidence at protein level: Swiss-Prot protein existence level 1. Orphan receptor that binds DNA as a monomer to hormone response elements (HRE) containing an extended core motif half-site sequence 5'-AAGGTCA-3' in which the 5' flanking nucleotides participate in determining receptor specificity (By similarity). May be required to pattern anterior brain differentiation. Involved in the regulation of retinal development and essential for vision. During retinogenesis, regulates PTEN-Cyclin D expression via binding to the promoter region of PTEN and su
   5298..5322    -  protein_bind   attB2: mutant version of attB; recombination site for the Gateway® BP reaction BP Clonase™
   5330..5371    +  CDS            V5 tag: epitope tag from simian virus 5
   5387..5440    +  promoter       U6 promoter (fragment): RNA polymerase III promoter for human U6 snRNA
   5482..6070    +  misc_feature   WPRE: woodchuck hepatitis virus posttranscriptional regulatory element
   6121..6140    +  misc_feature   cPPT/CTS (fragment): central polypurine tract and central termination sequence of HIV-1
   6142..6375    +  LTR            3' LTR (ΔU3): self-inactivating 3' long terminal repeat (LTR) from HIV-1
   6453..6574    +  polyA_signal   SV40 poly(A) signal: SV40 polyadenylation signal
   6614..6749    +  rep_origin     SV40 ori: SV40 origin of replication
   6770..6788    -  promoter       T7 promoter: promoter for bacteriophage T7 RNA polymerase
   6796..6951    +  CDS            lacZα (fragment): LacZα fragment of β-galactosidase; lacZ fragment
   6956..7384    +  rep_origin     f1 ori (sequence partly withheld): f1 bacteriophage origin of replication; arrow indicates direction of (+) strand synthesis
   7437..7541    +  promoter       AmpR promoter: bla
   7542..8402    +  CDS            AmpR: β-lactamase; bla; confers resistance to ampicillin, carbenicillin, and related antibiotics
   8573..9161    +  rep_origin     ori: high-copy-number ColE1/pMB1/pBR322/pUC origin of replication
   9344..9436    +  CDS            lacI (fragment): lac repressor; lacI; The lac repressor binds to the lac operator to inhibit transcription in E. coli. This inhibition can be relieved by adding lactose or isopropyl-β-D-thiogalactopyranoside (IPTG).
   9449..9470    +  protein_bind   CAP binding site: CAP binding activates transcription in the presence of cAMP. E. coli catabolite activator protein
   9485..9515    +  promoter       lac promoter: promoter for the E. coli lac operon
   9523..9539    +  protein_bind   lac operator: The lac repressor binds to the lac operator to inhibit transcription in E. coli. This inhibition can be relieved by adding lactose or isopropyl-β-D-thiogalactopyranoside (IPTG). lac repressor encoded by lacI
   9584..9602    +  promoter       T3 promoter: promoter for bacteriophage T3 RNA polymerase
