[The description below was written by a language model from this plasmid's Addgene catalogue record and pLannotate feature annotations shown in this document.]
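Description:
TFORF3544 is a third-generation-style, self-inactivating lentiviral expression plasmid built on the pLX_TRC317 backbone and carrying the human transcription factor NR2E1 (also known as TLX or TLL), an orphan nuclear receptor implicated in anterior brain and retinal development. In bacteria it is maintained through a high-copy ColE1/pUC-type origin with ampicillin resistance. An f1 origin and remnants of a lac/lacZα cloning region flanked by T3 and T7 promoters are also present in the backbone. The depositor notes that the plasmid can recombine, as is common for LTR-containing vectors.

The viral cassette begins with an RSV promoter fused to a truncated HIV-1 5' LTR, which drives genomic RNA production in packaging cells. This is followed by the Ψ packaging signal, a gag fragment, the RRE for Rev-dependent nuclear export and a cPPT/CTS element, and the cassette ends in a ΔU3 3' LTR with a downstream SV40 polyadenylation signal. Within the provirus, an SV40 early promoter drives the puromycin N-acetyltransferase gene for selecting transduced mammalian cells. A separate EF-1α promoter drives the NR2E1 ORF. The ORF was introduced by Gateway cloning, so it is flanked by attB1 and attB2 sites and reads through into a C-terminal V5 epitope tag for detection. A WPRE downstream enhances transcript expression.

According to the catalogue entry, each vector in this collection also carries a unique 24-bp barcode that identifies the transcription factor in pooled overexpression screens. The barcode is not annotated in the feature table, so its position is not stated. The construct is intended for stable overexpression of NR2E1, individually or as part of a pooled library, in studies such as directed differentiation screening.
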