Addgene plasmid #145020: TFORF3544
Purpose: Lentiviral vector for overexpressing transcription factor ORFs with unique 24-bp barcodes. Barcodes facilitate identification of transcription factors in pooled screens.
Depositing lab: Feng Zhang. Depositing organization: Broad Institute. Publication: A transcription factor atlas of directed differentiation. Joung J, Ma S, Tay T, Geiger-Schuller KR, Kirchgatterer PC, Verdine VK, Guo B, Arias-Garcia MA, Allen WE, Singh A, Kuksenko O, Abudayyeh OO, Gootenberg JS, Fu Z, Macrae RK, Buenrostro JD, Regev A, Zhang F. Cell. 2023 Jan 5;186(1):209-229.e26. doi: 10.1016/j.cell.2022.11.026. PubMed 36608654.
Backbone
  Vector backbone: pLX_TRC317
  Backbone manufacturer: Broad Institute Genetic Perturbation Platform
  Backbone size w/o insert (bp): 8264
  Vector type: Mammalian Expression, Lentiviral
  Selectable markers: Puromycin
Growth in bacteria
  Bacterial resistance: Ampicillin, 100 μg/mL
  Growth temperature: 37°C
  Growth strain: NEB Stable
  Copy number: High Copy
Gene/Insert
  Gene/Insert name: NR2E1
  Species: H. sapiens (human)
  Insert size (bp): 1361
  Entrez Gene: NR2E1 (a.k.a. TLL, TLX, XTLL)
  Promoter: EF1a
  Tag / fusion protein: V5 (C terminal on insert)
  Cloning method: Gateway Cloning
  Sequencing primers: 5′ GGGTGGAGACTGAAGTTAGGCCAG; 3′ CACATAGCGTAAAAGGAGCAACATAG
Resource information
  A portion of this plasmid was derived from a plasmid made by: Broad Institute Genetic Perturbation Platform
Terms and licenses: Academic/Nonprofit Terms; Industry Terms: Not Available to Industry
Depositor comments: NM_003269.4 Please test multiple small colonies in case of plasmid recombination. To make this collection available in a timely manner, a portion of this collection was not fully sequenced by Addgene. If an Addgene verified full plasmid sequence is not available, please contact us prior to placing an order to request the full sequence.
How to cite: TFORF3544 was a gift from Feng Zhang (Addgene plasmid # 145020 ; http://n2t.net/addgene:145020 ; RRID:Addgene_145020)
