>Addgene plasmid #145020 | TFORF3544 | depositor partial sequence | sequence record 287175 | Insert
ATCGATTGATCAACAAGTTTGTACAAAAAAGTTGGCATGAGCAAGCCAGCCGGATCAACAAGCCGCATTT
TAGATATCCCCTGCAAAGTGTGTGGCGACCGCAGCTCGGGGAAGCACTACGGGGTCTACGCCTGCGACGG
CTGCTCAGGTTTTTTCAAACGGAGCATCCGAAGGAATAGGACCTATGTCTGCAAATCTGGAAACCAGGGA
GGCTGTCCGGTGGACAAGACGCACAGAAACCAGTGCAGGGCGTGTCGGCTGAAGAAGTGTTTGGAAGTCA
ACATGAACAAAGACGCCGTGCAGCACGAGCGGGGGCCTCGGACGTCCACCATCCGCAAGCAAGTGGCCCT
CTACTTCCGTGGACACAAGGAGGAGAACGGGGCCGCCGCGCACTTTCCCTCGGCGGCGCTCCCTGCGCCG
GCCTTCTTCACCGCGGTCACGCAGCTGGAGCCGCACGGCCTGGAGCTGGCCGCGGTGTCCACCACTCCAG
AGCGGCAGACCCTCGTGAGCCTGGCTCAGCCCACGCCCAAGTACCCCCATGAAGTGAATGGGACCCCAAT
GTATCTCTATGAAGTGGCCACGGAGTCGGTGTGTGAATCAGCTGCCAGACTTCTCTTCATGAGCATCAAG
TGGGCTAAGAGTGTGCCAGCCTTCTCCACGCTGTCTTTGCAAGACCAGCTGATGCTTTTGGAAGATGCTT
GGAGAGAACTGTTTGTTCTAGGAATAGCACAATGGGCCATTCCGGTTGATGCTAACACTCTACTGGCTGT
ATCTGGCATGAACGGTGACAACACAGATTCCCAGAAGCTGAACAAGATCATATCTGAAATACAGGCTTTA
CAAGAGGTGGTGGCTCGATTTAGACAACTCCGGTTAGATGCTACTGAATTTGCCTGTCTAAAATGCATCG
TCACTTTCAAAGCCGTTCCTACACATAGTGGTTCTGAACTGAGAAGTTTCCGGAATGCTGCCGCCATTGC
AGCCCTTCAAGATGAGGCTCAGCTAACGCTCAACAGCTACATCCATACCAGATATCCCACTCAACCCTGT
CGCTTTGGAAAACTCCTGTTGCTTTTGCCAGCTTTACGTTCTATTAGCCCATCAACTATAGAAGAAGTGT
TTTTCAAAAAAACCATCGGCAATGTGCCAATTACAAGACTGCTTTCAGATATGTACAAATCCAGTGATAT
CTACCCAACTTTCTTGTACAAAGTGGTTGATATCGGTAAGCCTATCCCTAACCCTCTCCTCGGTCTCGAT
TCTACGTAGTAATGAACTAGTCCGTAACTTGAAAGTATTTCGATTTCTTGGCTTTATATATCTTGTGGAA
AGGACGATAACCCGGGTCGACAGGCTACGGG
