>Addgene plasmid #145020 | TFORF3544 | depositor partial sequence | sequence record 287176 | Barcode
TAACCCGGGTCGACAGGCTACGGG
