>Addgene plasmid #145020 | TFORF3544 | addgene partial sequence | sequence record 319855 | WPRE-R 5'-CATAGCGTAAAAGGAGCAACA-3'
TTTTGTAATCCAGAGGTTGATTGTCGACTTAACGCGTCCCGTAGCCTGTCGACCCGGGTTATCGTCCTTT
CCACAAGATATATAAAGCCAAGAAATCGAAATACTTTCAAGTTACGGACTAGTTCATTACTACGTAGAAT
CGAGACCGAGGAGAGGGTTAGGGATAGGCTTACCGATATCAACCACTTTGTACAAGAAAGTTGGGTAGAT
ATCACTGGATTTGTACATATCTGAAAGCAGTCTTGTAATTGGCACATTGCCGATGGTTTTTTTGAAAAAC
ACTTCTTCTATAGTTGATGGGCTAATAGAACGTAAAGCTGGCAAAAGCAACAGGAGTTTTCCAAAGCGAC
AGGGTTGAGTGGGATATCTGGTATGGATGTAGCTGTTGAGCGTTAGCTGAGCCTCATCTTGAAGGGCTGC
AATGGCGGCAGCATTCCGGAAACTTCTCAGTTCAGAACCACTATGTGTAGGAACGGCTTTGAAAGTGACG
ATGCATTTTAGACAGGCAAATTCAGTAGCATCTAACCGGAGTTGTCTAAATCGAGCCACCACCTCTTGTA
AAGCCTGTATTTCAGATATGATCTTGTTCAGCTTCTGGGAATCTGTGTTGTCACCGTTCATGCCAGATAC
AGCCAGTAGAGTGTTAGCATCAACCGGAATGGCCCATTGTGCTATTCCTAGAACAAACAGTTCTCTCCAA
GCATCTTCCAAAAGCATCAGCTGGTCTTGCAAAGACAGCGTGGAGA
